Addgene plasmid #203145: Salsa-BC304-P4E2
Purpose: Expression of barcoded reporter plasmid for PRESTO-Salsa; EGFP/BC304
Depositing lab: Noah Palm. Depositing organization: Yale University. Publication: Highly multiplexed bioactivity screening reveals human and microbiota metabolome-GPCRome interactions. Chen H, Rosen CE, Gonzalez-Hernandez JA, Song D, Potempa J, Ring AM, Palm NW. Cell. 2023 Jul 6;186(14):3095-3110.e19. doi: 10.1016/j.cell.2023.05.024. Epub 2023 Jun 14. PubMed 37321219.
Backbone
  Vector backbone: pCER206
  Vector type: Mammalian Expression
Growth in bacteria
  Bacterial resistance: Ampicillin, 100 μg/mL
  Growth temperature: 37°C
  Growth strain: DH5alpha
  Copy number: High Copy
Gene/Insert
  Gene/Insert name: EGFP/BC304
  Species: Synthetic
  Insert size (bp): 730
  Promoter: Tet Response Element (TRE)
  Cloning method: Restriction Enzyme; 5′ cloning site BsrGI (not destroyed); 3′ cloning site HindIII (not destroyed)
  Sequencing primers: 5′ Custom primer (GAAGCGCGATCACATGG)
Terms and licenses: Academic/Nonprofit Terms; Industry Terms: Not Available to Industry
How to cite: Salsa-BC304-P4E2 was a gift from Noah Palm (Addgene plasmid # 203145 ; http://n2t.net/addgene:203145 ; RRID:Addgene_203145)
