[The description below was written by a language model from this plasmid's Addgene catalogue record and pLannotate feature annotations shown in this document.]
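Description:
Salsa-BC304-P4E2 is a mammalian expression reporter plasmid built on the pCER206 backbone, one member of a set of barcoded reporters made for the PRESTO-Salsa multiplexed GPCR activity screening platform. It is propagated in E. coli as a high-copy plasmid through a ColE1/pUC-type origin and is selected with ampicillin via the β-lactamase gene and its native promoter. No mammalian selection marker is annotated, which is consistent with transient transfection, although the record does not state this.

The payload is a synthetic insert of about 730 bp, listed as EGFP/BC304, under control of a tetracycline response element. The feature table shows what looks like a bidirectional Tet-responsive arrangement. A tetO repeat array sits centrally. On one side, a TRE3G-type promoter fragment drives mammalian codon-optimised EGFP. On the other, a minimal CMV promoter faces the opposite way into a rabbit β-globin intron, a short globin coding fragment and a β-globin polyadenylation signal, with no distinct coding sequence annotated on that arm. The barcode (BC304) is not annotated separately. The BsrGI and HindIII cloning sites suggest it lies at or just beyond the 3′ end of EGFP, where it would be included in the transcript, but this is an inference. An SV40 poly(A) signal lies downstream of EGFP but is annotated on the reverse strand.

TRE-driven transcription requires a Tet transactivator. Reporter activation would therefore yield both EGFP and a barcoded RNA, and the barcode lets many receptor-specific reporters be pooled and read out by sequencing. The record does not state which receptor is paired with BC304. Small lacI, SV40 large T antigen and aminoglycoside phosphotransferase fragments appear to be backbone remnants.
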