Features (pLannotate 1.2.2; 17 found; start..end, strand, type, name):
      2..55      +  CDS            lacI (fragment): lac repressor; lacI; The lac repressor binds to the lac operator to inhibit transcription in E. coli. This inhibition can be relieved by adding lactose or isopropyl-β-D-thiogalactopyranoside (IPTG).
    388..443     -  polyA_signal   β-globin poly(A) signal: rabbit β-globin polyadenylation signal (Gil and Proudfoot, 1987)
    518..640     -  CDS            HBB: HBB_COLGU - Experimental evidence at transcript level: Swiss-Prot protein existence level 2. Involved in oxygen transport from the lung to the various peripheral tissues. From Colobus guereza (Mantled guereza) (Eastern black-and-white colobus monkey).
    644..1216    -  intron         β-globin intron: intron from rabbit β-globin gene
   1312..1343    -  misc_feature   MCS (fragment): pUC18/19 multiple cloning site
   1437..1475    -  promoter       minimal CMV promoter: human cytomegalovirus (CMV) immediate early promoter
   1493..1708    -  protein_bind   tetracycline response element (fragment): contains seven copies of the tetracycline operator tetO tetracycline repressor TetR
   1708..1753    +  promoter       TRE3GV promoter (fragment): 3rd-generation Tet-responsive promoter that can be activated by binding of Tet-On® 3G, optimized for retroviral and lentiviral vectors
   1829..1856    +  misc_feature   MCS (fragment): pBluescript multiple cloning site
   1861..2580    +  CDS            EGFP: the original enhanced GFP (Yang et al., 1996) mammalian codon-optimized
   2591..2613    +  misc_feature   MCS (fragment): pBluescript multiple cloning site
   2627..2761    -  polyA_signal   SV40 poly(A) signal: SV40 polyadenylation signal
   2784..2867    -  CDS            large T antigen (fragment): large T antigen from SV40 (simian virus 40)
   2861..3091    -  CDS            str (fragment): STR_KLEPN - Protein inferred from homology: Swiss-Prot protein existence level 3. The aminoglycoside phosphotransferases achieve inactivation of their antibiotic substrates by phosphorylation. From Klebsiella pneumoniae.
   3210..3314    +  promoter       AmpR promoter: bla
   3315..4175    +  CDS            AmpR: β-lactamase; bla; confers resistance to ampicillin, carbenicillin, and related antibiotics
   4346..4934    +  rep_origin     ori: high-copy-number ColE1/pMB1/pBR322/pUC origin of replication
>Addgene plasmid #203145 | Salsa-BC304-P4E2 | addgene full sequence | sequence record 421490 | Addgene NGS Result
AGCGCCCAATACGCAAACCGCCTCTCCCCGCGCGTTGGCCGATTCATTAATGCAGTCGAGGGATCTCCAT
AAGAGAAGAGGGACAGCTATGACTGGGAGTAGTCAGGAGAGGAGGAAAAATCTGGCTAGTAAAACATGTA
AGGAAAATTTTAGGGATGTTAAAGAAAAAAATAACACAAAACAAAATATAAAAAAAATCTAACCTCAAGT
CAAGGCTTTTCTATGGAATAAGGAATGGACAGCAGGGGGCTGTTTCATATACTGATGACCTCTTTATAGC
CAACCTTTGTTCATGGCAGCCAGCATATGGGCATATGTTGCCAAACTCTAAACCAAATACTCATTCTGAT
GTTTTAAATGATTTGCCCTCCCATATGTCCTTCCGAGTGAGAGACACAAAAAATTCCAACACACTATTGC
AATGAAAATAAATTTCCTTTATTAGCCAGAAGTCAGATGCTCAAGGGGCTTCATGATGTCCCCATAATTT
TTGGCAGAGGGAAAAAGATCGATCTCAGTGGTATTTGTGAGCCAGGGCATTGGCCACACCAGCCACCACC
TTCTGATAGGCAGCCTGCACCTGAGGAGTGAATTCTTTGCCAAAATGATGAGACAGCACAACAACCAGCA
CGTTGCCCAGGAGCTGTAGGAAAGAGAAGAAGGCATGAACATGGTTAGCAGAGGGGCCCGGTTTGGACTC
AGAGTATTTTATCCTCATCTCAAACAGTGTATATCATTGTAACCATAAAGAGAAAGGCAGGATGATGACC
AGGGTGTAGTTGTTTCTACCAATAAGAATATTTCCACGCCAGCCAGAATTTATATGCAGAAATATTCTAC
CTTATCATTTAATTATAACAATTGTTCTCTAAAACTGTGCTGAAGTACAATATAATATACCCTGATTGCC
TTGAAAAAAAAGTGATTAGAGAAAGTACTTACAATCTGACAAATAAACAAAAGTGAATTTAAAAATTCGT
TACAAATGCAAGCTAAAGTTTAACGAAAAAGTTACAGAAAATGAAAAGAAAATAAGAGGAGACAATGGTT
GTCAACAGAGTAGAAAGTGAAAGAAACAAAATTATCATGAGGGTCCATGGTGATACAAGGGACATCTTCC
CATTCTAAACAACACCCTGAAAACTTTGCCCCCTCCATATAACATGAATTTTACAATAGCGAAAAAGAAA
GAACAATCAAGGGTCCCCAAACTCACCCTGAAGTTCTCAGCTCTAGAGATATCGTCGAGGCCGCGCTAGC
GTTTAAACTGTCGACCTTAATTAAGAGATCTGCTCGAGGCGCGTCAGCTGACTAGAGGATCCCCGGGTAC
CGAGCTCGAATTCGGGGCCGCGGAGGCTGGATCGGTCCCGGTGTCTTCTATGGAGGTCAAAACAGCGTGG
ATGGCGTCTCCAGGCGATCTGACGGTTCACTAAACGAGCTCTGCTTATATAGGCCTCCCACCGTACACGC
CTACCTCGACCCGGGTACCGAGCTCGACTTTCACTTTTCTCTATCACTGATAGGGAGTGGTAAACTCGAC
TTTCACTTTTCTCTATCACTGATAGGGAGTGGTAAACTCGACTTTCACTTTTCTCTATCACTGATAGGGA
GTGGTAAACTCGACTTTCACTTTTCTCTATCACTGATAGGGAGTGGTAAACTCGACTTTCACTTTTCTCT
ATCACTGATAGGGAGTGGTAAACTCGACCTATATAAGCAGAGCTCGTTTAGTGAACCGTCAGATCGCCTG
GAGACGCCATCCACGCTGTTTTGACCTCCATAGAAGACACCGGGACCGATCCAGCCTCCGCGGCCCCGAA
TTCCTGCAGCGGCCGCTCTAGAACTAGTGGATCCCCGCGGATGGTGAGCAAGGGCGAGGAGCTGTTCACC
GGGGTGGTGCCCATCCTGGTCGAGCTGGACGGCGACGTAAACGGCCACAAGTTCAGCGTGTCCGGCGAGG
GCGAGGGCGATGCCACCTACGGCAAGCTGACCCTGAAGTTCATCTGCACCACCGGCAAGCTGCCCGTGCC
CTGGCCCACCCTCGTGACCACCCTGACCTACGGCGTGCAGTGCTTCAGCCGCTACCCCGACCACATGAAG
CAGCACGACTTCTTCAAGTCCGCCATGCCCGAAGGCTACGTCCAGGAGCGCACCATCTTCTTCAAGGACG
ACGGCAACTACAAGACCCGCGCCGAGGTGAAGTTCGAGGGCGACACCCTGGTGAACCGCATCGAGCTGAA
GGGCATCGACTTCAAGGAGGACGGCAACATCCTGGGGCACAAGCTGGAGTACAACTACAACAGCCACAAC
GTCTATATCATGGCCGACAAGCAGAAGAACGGCATCAAGGTGAACTTCAAGATCCGCCACAACATCGAGG
ACGGCAGCGTGCAGCTCGCCGACCACTACCAGCAGAACACCCCCATCGGCGACGGCCCCGTGCTGCTGCC
CGACAACCACTACCTGAGCACCCAGTCCGCCCTGAGCAAAGACCCCAACGAGAAGCGCGATCACATGGTC
CTGCTGGAGTTCGTGACCGCCGCCGGGATCACTCTCGGCATGGACGAGCTGTACAAGTAATACTGTCGTT
GAATTCGATATCAAGCTTGTCGACCTAGTTCTAGAGGATCCAGACATGATAAGATACATTGATGAGTTTG
GACAAACCACAACTAGAATGCAGTGAAAAAAATGCTTTATTTGTGAAATTTGTGATGCTATTGCTTTATT
TGTAACCATTATAAGCTGCAATAAACAAGTTAACAACAACAATTGCATTCATTTTATGTTTCAGGTTCAG
GGGGAGGTGTGGGAGGTTTTTTAAAGCAAGTAAAACCTCTACAAATGTGGTATGGCTGATTATGATCCTG
CAAGCCTCGTCGTCCTGGCCGGACCACGCTATCTGTGCAAGGTCCCCGGCCCCGGACGCGCGCTCCATGA
GCAGAGCGCCCGCCGCCGAGGCGAAGACTCGGGCGGCGCCCTGCCCGTCCCACCAGGTCAACAGGCGGTA
ACCGGCCTCTTCATCGGGAATGCGCGCGACCTTCAGCATCGCCGGCATGTCCCCCTGGCGGACGGGAAGT
ATCCAGCTCGACCAAGCTGGCCGCGTCGAGTGAAGACGAAAGGGCCTCGTGATACGCCTATTTTTATAGG
TTAATGTCATGATAATAATGGTTTCTTAGACGTCAGGTGGCACTTTTCGGGGAAATGTGCGCGGAACCCC
TATTTGTTTATTTTTCTAAATACATTCAAATATGTATCCGCTCATGAGACAATAACCCTGATAAATGCTT
CAATAATATTGAAAAAGGAAGAGTATGAGTATTCAACATTTCCGTGTCGCCCTTATTCCCTTTTTTGCGG
CATTTTGCCTTCCTGTTTTTGCTCACCCAGAAACGCTGGTGAAAGTAAAAGATGCTGAAGATCAGTTGGG
TGCACGAGTGGGTTACATCGAACTGGATCTCAACAGCGGTAAGATCCTTGAGAGTTTTCGCCCCGAAGAA
CGTTTTCCAATGATGAGCACTTTTAAAGTTCTGCTATGTGGCGCGGTATTATCCCGTGTTGACGCCGGGC
AAGAGCAACTCGGTCGCCGCATACACTATTCTCAGAATGACTTGGTTGAGTACTCACCAGTCACAGAAAA
GCATCTTACGGATGGCATGACAGTAAGAGAATTATGCAGTGCTGCCATAACCATGAGTGATAACACTGCG
GCCAACTTACTTCTGACAACGATCGGAGGACCGAAGGAGCTAACCGCTTTTTTGCACAACATGGGGGATC
ATGTAACTCGCCTTGATCGTTGGGAACCGGAGCTGAATGAAGCCATACCAAACGACGAGCGTGACACCAC
GATGCCTGTAGCAATGGCAACAACGTTGCGCAAACTATTAACTGGCGAACTACTTACTCTAGCTTCCCGG
CAACAATTAATAGACTGGATGGAGGCGGATAAAGTTGCAGGACCACTTCTGCGCTCGGCCCTTCCGGCTG
GCTGGTTTATTGCTGATAAATCTGGAGCCGGTGAGCGTGGGTCTCGCGGTATCATTGCAGCACTGGGGCC
AGATGGTAAGCCCTCCCGTATCGTAGTTATCTACACGACGGGGAGTCAGGCAACTATGGATGAACGAAAT
AGACAGATCGCTGAGATAGGTGCCTCACTGATTAAGCATTGGTAACTGTCAGACCAAGTTTACTCATATA
TACTTTAGATTGATTTAAAACTTCATTTTTAATTTAAAAGGATCTAGGTGAAGATCCTTTTTGATAATCT
CATGACCAAAATCCCTTAACGTGAGTTTTCGTTCCACTGAGCGTCAGACCCCGTAGAAAAGATCAAAGGA
TCTTCTTGAGATCCTTTTTTTCTGCGCGTAATCTGCTGCTTGCAAACAAAAAAACCACCGCTACCAGCGG
TGGTTTGTTTGCCGGATCAAGAGCTACCAACTCTTTTTCCGAAGGTAACTGGCTTCAGCAGAGCGCAGAT
ACCAAATACTGTTCTTCTAGTGTAGCCGTAGTTAGGCCACCACTTCAAGAACTCTGTAGCACCGCCTACA
TACCTCGCTCTGCTAATCCTGTTACCAGTGGCTGCTGCCAGTGGCGATAAGTCGTGTCTTACCGGGTTGG
ACTCAAGACGATAGTTACCGGATAAGGCGCAGCGGTCGGGCTGAACGGGGGGTTCGTGCACACAGCCCAG
CTTGGAGCGAACGACCTACACCGAACTGAGATACCTACAGCGTGAGCTATGAGAAAGCGCCACGCTTCCC
GAAGGGAGAAAGGCGGACAGGTATCCGGTAAGCGGCAGGGTCGGAACAGGAGAGCGCACGAGGGAGCTTC
CAGGGGGAAACGCCTGGTATCTTTATAGTCCTGTCGGGTTTCGCCACCTCTGACTTGAGCGTCGATTTTT
GTGATGCTCGTCAGGGGGGCGGAGCCTATGGAAAAACGCCAGCAACGCGGCCTTTTTACGGTTCCTGGCC
TTTTGCTGGCCTTTTGCTCACATGTTCTTTCCTGCGTTATCCCCTGATTCTGTGGATAACCGTATTACCG
CCTTTGAGTGAGCTGATACCGCTCGCCGCAGCCGAACGACCGAGCGCAGCGAGTCAGTGAGCGAGGAAGC
GGAAG
