>Addgene plasmid #203145 | Salsa-BC304-P4E2 | depositor partial sequence | sequence record 394018 | BC304
TACTGTCGTT
